Addgene plasmid #216177: pHAGE2-TetO-SOX17E57A
Purpose: Generate lentiviruses encoding for human SOX17E57A (HMG box numbering); for use in pluripotency reprogramming
Depositing lab: Ralf Jauch. Depositing organization: University of Hong Kong. Publication: An acidic residue within the OCT4 dimerization interface of SOX17 is necessary and sufficient to overcome its pluripotency-inducing activity. Ho SY, Hu H, Ho DHH, Renom APS, Yeung SW, Boerner F, Weng M, Hutchins AP, Jauch R. Stem Cell Reports. 2025 Mar 11;20(3):102398. doi: 10.1016/j.stemcr.2025.102398. Epub 2025 Feb 6. PubMed 39919754.
Backbone
  Vector backbone: pHAGE2-TetO
  Vector type: Lentiviral
Growth in bacteria
  Bacterial resistance: Ampicillin, 100 μg/mL
  Growth temperature: 37°C
  Growth strain: NEB Stable
  Copy number: High Copy
Gene/Insert
  Gene/Insert name: SOX17
  Species: H. sapiens (human)
  Mutation: Glu113Glu (silent mutation); Glu120Glu (silent mutation); Glu122Ala
  Entrez Gene: SOX17 (a.k.a. VUR3)
  Cloning method: Restriction Enzyme; 5′ cloning site Unknown (unknown if destroyed)
Terms and licenses: Academic/Nonprofit Terms; Industry Terms: Not Available to Industry
How to cite: pHAGE2-TetO-SOX17E57A was a gift from Ralf Jauch (Addgene plasmid # 216177 ; http://n2t.net/addgene:216177 ; RRID:Addgene_216177)
