[The description below was written by a language model from this plasmid's Addgene catalogue record and pLannotate feature annotations shown in this document.]
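Description:
pHAGE2-TetO-SOX17E57A is an HIV-1-derived lentiviral transfer plasmid built on the pHAGE2-TetO backbone for doxycycline-regulated expression of a mutant human SOX17. It is maintained in E. coli through a high-copy ColE1/pUC-type origin and selected with ampicillin via the bla (AmpR) gene. The record lists a recombination-reduced growth strain, which is common for plasmids with repeated LTR sequences. The viral portion contains a 5' LTR, the Ψ packaging signal with an adjoining gag fragment, the Rev response element for Rev-dependent nuclear export of the genomic RNA, and a cPPT/CTS. On the 3' side is a self-inactivating ΔU3 LTR. A loxP site lies within this 3' LTR region, and in vectors of this design it is copied to both ends of the provirus during reverse transcription, which in principle allows Cre-mediated excision of the integrated cassette.

The payload is driven by a tetracycline response element with seven tetO repeats joined to a minimal CMV promoter, so transcription depends on a tetracycline-controlled transactivator. No transactivator is annotated on this plasmid, so it would have to be supplied separately. Downstream lies the full-length human SOX17 coding sequence, followed by a WPRE to enhance transcript stability and expression. No tag, reporter or mammalian selection marker is annotated. The insert carries Glu122Ala in full-length numbering, which corresponds to E57A in HMG-box numbering, plus two silent changes at Glu113 and Glu120. According to the associated study, this acidic residue sits in the OCT4 dimerization interface of SOX17. The construct is intended for producing lentivirus to test the mutant factor in pluripotency reprogramming experiments.
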