Features (pLannotate 1.2.2; 27 found; start..end, strand, type, name):
    377..634     +  LTR            5' LTR (truncated): truncated 5' long terminal repeat (LTR) from HIV-1
    681..806     +  misc_feature   HIV-1 Ψ: packaging signal of human immunodeficiency virus type 1
    790..1128    +  CDS            HIV-1 gag (fragment): gag protein from human immunodeficiency virus 1; gag
   1303..1536    +  misc_feature   RRE: The Rev response element (RRE) of HIV-1 allows for Rev-dependent mRNA export from the nucleus to the cytoplasm.
   1913..2013    +  CDS            Rev (fragment): human immunodeficiency virus 1 (HIV-1) Rev protein; rev; enhances nuclear export of unspliced and incompletely spliced viral mRNAs
   2058..2175    +  misc_feature   cPPT/CTS: central polypurine tract and central termination sequence of HIV-1
   2217..2237    -  promoter       SV40 promoter (fragment): SV40 enhancer and early promoter
   2251..2521    +  protein_bind   tetracycline response element: contains seven copies of the tetracycline operator tetO tetracycline repressor TetR
   2532..2549    +  misc_feature   MCS (fragment): pUC18/19 multiple cloning site
   2549..2616    +  promoter       tight TRE promoter (fragment): Tet-responsive promoter PTight, consisting of seven tet operator sequences followed by the minimal CMV promoter
   2691..3932    +  CDS            SOX17: SOX17_HUMAN - Experimental evidence at protein level: Swiss-Prot protein existence level 1. Acts as transcription regulator that binds target promoter DNA and bends the DNA. Binds to the sequences 5'-AACAAT-'3 or 5'- AACAAAG-3'. Modulates transcriptional regulation via WNT3A. Inhibits Wnt signaling. Promotes degradation of activated CTNNB1. Plays a key role in the regulation of embryonic development. Required for normal development of the definitive gut endoderm. Required for normal looping of the embryonic heart tube. Plays an important role in embryonic and postnatal vascular development, in
   3955..4543    +  misc_feature   WPRE: woodchuck hepatitis virus posttranscriptional regulatory element
   4596..4615    +  misc_feature   cPPT/CTS (fragment): central polypurine tract and central termination sequence of HIV-1
   4617..4652    +  LTR            3' LTR (ΔU3) (fragment): self-inactivating 3' long terminal repeat (LTR) from HIV-1
   4673..4706    +  protein_bind   loxP: Cre-mediated recombination occurs in the 8-bp core sequence (GCATACAT). Cre recombinase
   4725..4905    +  LTR            5' LTR (truncated): truncated 5' long terminal repeat (LTR) from HIV-1
   5038..5142    +  promoter       AmpR promoter: bla
   5143..6003    +  CDS            AmpR: β-lactamase; bla; confers resistance to ampicillin, carbenicillin, and related antibiotics
   6174..6762    +  rep_origin     ori: high-copy-number ColE1/pMB1/pBR322/pUC origin of replication
   6945..6999    +  CDS            lacI (fragment): lac repressor; lacI; The lac repressor binds to the lac operator to inhibit transcription in E. coli. This inhibition can be relieved by adding lactose or isopropyl-β-D-thiogalactopyranoside (IPTG).
   7005..7098    +  rep_origin     SV40 ori (fragment): SV40 origin of replication
   7123..7160    +  CDS            lacI (fragment): lac repressor; lacI; The lac repressor binds to the lac operator to inhibit transcription in E. coli. This inhibition can be relieved by adding lactose or isopropyl-β-D-thiogalactopyranoside (IPTG).
   7173..7194    +  protein_bind   CAP binding site: CAP binding activates transcription in the presence of cAMP. E. coli catabolite activator protein
   7209..7239    +  promoter       lac promoter: promoter for the E. coli lac operon
   7247..7263    +  protein_bind   lac operator: The lac repressor binds to the lac operator to inhibit transcription in E. coli. This inhibition can be relieved by adding lactose or isopropyl-β-D-thiogalactopyranoside (IPTG). lac repressor encoded by lacI
   7297..7380    +  polyA_signal   SV40 poly(A) signal (fragment): SV40 polyadenylation signal
   7547..329     +  CDS            nef (fragment) (across the origin): NEF_HV1BR - Experimental evidence at protein level: Swiss-Prot protein existence level 1. Extracellular Nef protein targets CD4(+) T-lymphocytes for apoptosis by interacting with CXCR4 surface receptors (PubMed:14990729). From Human immunodeficiency virus type 1 group M subtype B (isolate BRU/LAI) (HIV-1).
>Addgene plasmid #216177 | pHAGE2-TetO-SOX17E57A | addgene full sequence | sequence record 431753 | Addgene NGS Result
TGGAAGGGCTAATTCACTCCCAAAGAAGACAAGATATCCTTGATCTGTGGATCTACCACACACAAGGCTA
CTTCCCTGATTAGCAGAACTACACACCAGGGCCAGGGGTCAGATATCCACTGACCTTTGGATGGTGCTAC
AAGCTAGTACCAGTTGAGCCAGATAAGGTAGAAGAGGCCAATAAAGGAGAGAACACCAGCTTGTTACACC
CTGTGAGCCTGCATGGGATGGATGACCCGGAGAGAGAAGTGTTAGAGTGGAGGTTTGACAGCCGCCTAGC
ATTTCATCACGTGGCCCGAGAGCTGCATCCGGAGTACTTCAAGAACTGCTGATATCGAGCTTGCTACAAG
GGACTTTCCGCTGGGGACTTTCCAGGGAGGCGTGGCCTGGGCGGGACTGGGGAGTGGCGAGCCCTCAGAT
CCTGCATATAAGCAGCTGCTTTTTGCCTGTACTGGGTCTCTCTGGTTAGACCAGATCTGAGCCTGGGAGC
TCTCTGGCTAACTAGGGAACCCACTGCTTAAGCCTCAATAAAGCTTGCCTTGAGTGCTTCAAGTAGTGTG
TGCCCGTCTGTTGTGTGACTCTGGTAACTAGAGATCCCTCAGACCCTTTTAGTCAGTGTGGAAAATCTCT
AGCAGTGGCGCCCGAACAGGGACTTGAAAGCGAAAGGGAAACCAGAGGAGCTCTCTCGACGCAGGACTCG
GCTTGCTGAAGCGCGCACGGCAAGAGGCGAGGGGCGGCGACTGGTGAGTACGCCAAAAATTTTGACTAGC
GGAGGCTAGAAGGAGAGAGATGGGTGCGAGAGCGTCAGTATTAAGCGGGGGAGAATTAGATCGCGATGGG
AAAAAATTCGGTTAAGGCCAGGGGGAAAGAAAAAATATAAATTAAAACATATAGTATGGGCAAGCAGGGA
GCTAGAACGATTCGCAGTTAATCCTGGCCTGTTAGAAACATCAGAAGGCTGTAGACAAATACTGGGACAG
CTACAACCATCCCTTCAGACAGGATCAGAAGAACTTAGATCATTATATAATACAGTAGCAACCCTCTATT
GTGTGCATCAAAGGATAGAGATAAAAGACACCAAGGAAGCTTTAGACAAGATAGAGGAAGAGCAAAACAA
AAGTAAGACCACCGCACAGCAAGCGGCCGGCCGCTGATCTTCAGACCTGGAGGAGGAGATATGAGGGACA
ATTGGAGAAGTGAATTATATAAATATAAAGTAGTAAAAATTGAACCATTAGGAGTAGCACCCACCAAGGC
AAAGAGAAGAGTGGTGCAGAGAGAAAAAAGAGCAGTGGGAATAGGAGCTTTGTTCCTTGGGTTCTTGGGA
GCAGCAGGAAGCACTATGGGCGCAGCGTCAATGACGCTGACGGTACAGGCCAGACAATTATTGTCTGGTA
TAGTGCAGCAGCAGAACAATTTGCTGAGGGCTATTGAGGCGCAACAGCATCTGTTGCAACTCACAGTCTG
GGGCATCAAGCAGCTCCAGGCAAGAATCCTGGCTGTGGAAAGATACCTAAAGGATCAACAGCTCCTGGGG
ATTTGGGGTTGCTCTGGAAAACTCATTTGCACCACTGCTGTGCCTTGGAATGCTAGTTGGAGTAATAAAT
CTCTGGAACAGATTTGGAATCACACGACCTGGATGGAGTGGGACAGAGAAATTAACAATTACACAAGCTT
AATACACTCCTTAATTGAAGAATCGCAAAACCAGCAAGAAAAGAATGAACAAGAATTATTGGAATTAGAT
AAATGGGCAAGTTTGTGGAATTGGTTTAACATAACAAATTGGCTGTGGTATATAAAATTATTCATAATGA
TAGTAGGAGGCTTGGTAGGTTTAAGAATAGTTTTTGCTGTACTTTCTATAGTGAATAGAGTTAGGCAGGG
ATATTCACCATTATCGTTTCAGACCCACCTCCCAACCCCGAGGGGACCCGACAGGCCCGAAGGAATAGAA
GAAGAAGGTGGAGAGAGAGACAGAGACAGATCCATTCGATTAGTGAACGGATCTCGACGGTATCGCCGAA
TTCACAAATGGCAGTATTCATCCACAATTTTAAAAGAAAAGGGGGGATTGGGGGGTACAGTGCAGGGGAA
AGAATAGTAGACATAATAGCAACAGACATACAAACTAAAGAATTACAAAAACAAATTACAAAAATTCAAA
ATTTTCGGGTTTATTACAGGGACAGCAGAGATCCAGTTTGGACTAGTCCACACCCTAACTGACACACTCG
AGTTTACCACTCCCTATCAGTGATAGAGAAAAGTGAAAGTCGAGTTTACCACTCCCTATCAGTGATAGAG
AAAAGTGAAAGTCGAGTTTACCACTCCCTATCAGTGATAGAGAAAAGTGAAAGTCGAGTTTACCACTCCC
TATCAGTGATAGAGAAAAGTGAAAGTCGAGTTTACCACTCCCTATCAGTGATAGAGAAAAGTGAAAGTCG
AGTTTACCACTCCCTATCAGTGATAGAGAAAAGTGAAAGTCGAGTTTACCACTCCCTATCAGTGATAGAG
AAAAGTGAAAGTCGAGCTCGGTACCCGGGTCGAGGTAGGCATGTACGGTGGGAGGCCTATATAAGCAGAG
CTCGTTTAGTGAACCGTCAGATCGCCTGGAGACGCCATCCACGCTGTTTTGACCTCCATAGAAGACACCG
GGACCGATCCAGCCTGCGGCCACCACCGGTATGAGCAGCCCGGATGCGGGATACGCCAGTGACGACCAGA
GCCAGACCCAGAGCGCGCTGCCCGCGGTGATGGCCGGGCTGGGCCCCTGCCCCTGGGCCGAGTCGCTGAG
CCCCATCGGGGACATGAAGGTGAAGGGCGAGGCGCCGGCGAACAGCGGAGCACCGGCCGGGGCCGCGGGC
CGAGCCAAGGGCGAGTCCCGTATCCGGCGGCCGATGAACGCTTTCATGGTGTGGGCTAAGGACGAGCGCA
AGCGGCTGGCGCAGCAGAATCCAGACCTGCACAACGCCGAGTTGAGCAAGATGCTGGGCAAGTCGTGGAA
GGCGCTGACGCTGGCGGAAAAGCGGCCCTTCGTGGAGGAAGCAGCGCGGCTGCGCGTGCAGCACATGCAG
GACCACCCCAACTACAAGTACCGGCCGCGGCGGCGCAAGCAGGTGAAGCGGCTGAAGCGGGTGGAGGGCG
GCTTCCTGCACGGCCTGGCTGAGCCGCAGGCGGCCGCGCTGGGCCCCGAGGGCGGCCGCGTGGCCATGGA
CGGCCTGGGCCTCCAGTTCCCCGAGCAGGGCTTCCCCGCCGGCCCGCCGCTGCTGCCTCCGCACATGGGC
GGCCACTACCGCGACTGCCAGAGTCTGGGCGCGCCTCCGCTCGACGGCTACCCGTTGCCCACGCCCGACA
CGTCCCCGCTGGACGGCGTGGACCCCGACCCGGCTTTCTTCGCCGCCCCGATGCCCGGGGACTGCCCGGC
GGCCGGCACCTACAGCTACGCGCAGGTCTCGGACTACGCTGGCCCCCCGGAGCCTCCCGCCGGTCCCATG
CACCCCCGACTCGGCCCAGAGCCCGCGGGTCCCTCGATTCCGGGCCTCCTGGCGCCACCCAGCGCCCTTC
ACGTGTACTACGGCGCGATGGGCTCGCCCGGGGCGGGCGGCGGGCGCGGCTTCCAGATGCAGCCGCAACA
CCAGCACCAGCACCAGCACCAGCACCACCCCCCGGGCCCCGGACAGCCGTCGCCCCCTCCGGAGGCACTG
CCCTGCCGGGACGGCACGGACCCCAGTCAGCCCGCCGAGCTCCTCGGGGAGGTGGACCGCACGGAATTTG
AACAGTATCTGCACTTCGTGTGCAAGCCTGAGATGGGCCTCCCCTACCAGGGGCATGACTCCGGTGTGAA
TCTCCCCGACAGCCACGGGGCCATTTCCTCGGTGGTGTCCGACGCCAGCTCCGCGGTATATTACTGCAAC
TATCCTGACGTGTGAGTCGACATCGATAGATCCTAATCAACCTCTGGATTACAAAATTTGTGAAAGATTG
ACTGGTATTCTTAACTATGTTGCTCCTTTTACGCTATGTGGATACGCTGCTTTAATGCCTTTGTATCATG
CTATTGCTTCCCGTATGGCTTTCATTTTCTCCTCCTTGTATAAATCCTGGTTGCTGTCTCTTTATGAGGA
GTTGTGGCCCGTTGTCAGGCAACGTGGCGTGGTGTGCACTGTGTTTGCTGACGCAACCCCCACTGGTTGG
GGCATTGCCACCACCTGTCAGCTCCTTTCCGGGACTTTCGCTTTCCCCCTCCCTATTGCCACGGCGGAAC
TCATCGCCGCCTGCCTTGCCCGCTGCTGGACAGGGGCTCGGCTGTTGGGCACTGACAATTCCGTGGTGTT
GTCGGGGAAATCATCGTCCTTTCCTTGGCTGCTCGCCTGTGTTGCCACCTGGATTCTGCGCGGGACGTCC
TTCTGCTACGTCCCTTCGGCCCTCAATCCAGCGGACCTTCCTTCCCGCGGCCTGCTGCCGGCTCTGCGGC
CTCTTCCGCGTCTTCGCCTTCGCCCTCAGACGAGTCGGATCTCCCTTTGGGCCGCCTCCCCGCCTGGTAC
CTTTAAGACCAATGACTTACAAGGCAGCTGTAGATCTTAGCCACTTTTTAAAAGAAAAGGGGGGACTGGA
AGGGCTAATTCACTCCCAACGAAGACAAGATCACCTGCAGGACAGGCGCGCCATAACTTCGTATAGCATA
CATTATACGAAGTTATCTGCTTTTTGCTTGTACTGGGTCTCTCTGGTTAGACCAGATCTGAGCCTGGGAG
CTCTCTGGCTAACTAGGGAACCCACTGCTTAAGCCTCAATAAAGCTTGCCTTGAGTGCTTCAAGTAGTGT
GTGCCCGTCTGTTGTGTGACTCTGGTAACTAGAGATCCCTCAGACCCTTTTAGTCAGTGTGGAAAATCTC
TAGCACCCGGGCGATTAAGGAAAGGGCTAGATCATTCTTGAAGACGAAAGGGCCTCGTGATACGCCTATT
TTTATAGGTTAATGTCATGATAATAATGGTTTCTTAGACGTCAGGTGGCACTTTTCGGGGAAATGTGCGC
GGAACCCCTATTTGTTTATTTTTCTAAATACATTCAAATATGTATCCGCTCATGAGACAATAACCCTGAT
AAATGCTTCAATAATATTGAAAAAGGAAGAGTATGAGTATTCAACATTTCCGTGTCGCCCTTATTCCCTT
TTTTGCGGCATTTTGCCTTCCTGTTTTTGCTCACCCAGAAACGCTGGTGAAAGTAAAAGATGCTGAAGAT
CAGTTGGGTGCACGAGTGGGTTACATCGAACTGGATCTCAACAGCGGTAAGATCCTTGAGAGTTTTCGCC
CCGAAGAACGTTTTCCAATGATGAGCACTTTTAAAGTTCTGCTATGTGGCGCGGTATTATCCCGTGTTGA
CGCCGGGCAAGAGCAACTCGGTCGCCGCATACACTATTCTCAGAATGACTTGGTTGAGTACTCACCAGTC
ACAGAAAAGCATCTTACGGATGGCATGACAGTAAGAGAATTATGCAGTGCTGCCATAACCATGAGTGATA
ACACTGCGGCCAACTTACTTCTGACAACGATCGGAGGACCGAAGGAGCTAACCGCTTTTTTGCACAACAT
GGGGGATCATGTAACTCGCCTTGATCGTTGGGAACCGGAGCTGAATGAAGCCATACCAAACGACGAGCGT
GACACCACGATGCCTGTAGCAATGGCAACAACGTTGCGCAAACTATTAACTGGCGAACTACTTACTCTAG
CTTCCCGGCAACAATTAATAGACTGGATGGAGGCGGATAAAGTTGCAGGACCACTTCTGCGCTCGGCCCT
TCCGGCTGGCTGGTTTATTGCTGATAAATCTGGAGCCGGTGAGCGTGGGTCTCGCGGTATCATTGCAGCA
CTGGGGCCAGATGGTAAGCCCTCCCGTATCGTAGTTATCTACACGACGGGGAGTCAGGCAACTATGGATG
AACGAAATAGACAGATCGCTGAGATAGGTGCCTCACTGATTAAGCATTGGTAACTGTCAGACCAAGTTTA
CTCATATATACTTTAGATTGATTTAAAACTTCATTTTTAATTTAAAAGGATCTAGGTGAAGATCCTTTTT
GATAATCTCATGACCAAAATCCCTTAACGTGAGTTTTCGTTCCACTGAGCGTCAGACCCCGTAGAAAAGA
TCAAAGGATCTTCTTGAGATCCTTTTTTTCTGCGCGTAATCTGCTGCTTGCAAACAAAAAAACCACCGCT
ACCAGCGGTGGTTTGTTTGCCGGATCAAGAGCTACCAACTCTTTTTCCGAAGGTAACTGGCTTCAGCAGA
GCGCAGATACCAAATACTGTTCTTCTAGTGTAGCCGTAGTTAGGCCACCACTTCAAGAACTCTGTAGCAC
CGCCTACATACCTCGCTCTGCTAATCCTGTTACCAGTGGCTGCTGCCAGTGGCGATAAGTCGTGTCTTAC
CGGGTTGGACTCAAGACGATAGTTACCGGATAAGGCGCAGCGGTCGGGCTGAACGGGGGGTTCGTGCACA
CAGCCCAGCTTGGAGCGAACGACCTACACCGAACTGAGATACCTACAGCGTGAGCTATGAGAAAGCGCCA
CGCTTCCCGAAGGGAGAAAGGCGGACAGGTATCCGGTAAGCGGCAGGGTCGGAACAGGAGAGCGCACGAG
GGAGCTTCCAGGGGGAAACGCCTGGTATCTTTATAGTCCTGTCGGGTTTCGCCACCTCTGACTTGAGCGT
CGATTTTTGTGATGCTCGTCAGGGGGGCGGAGCCTATGGAAAAACGCCAGCAACGCGGCCTTTTTACGGT
TCCTGGCCTTTTGCTGGCCTTTTGCTCACATGTTCTTTCCTGCGTTATCCCCTGATTCTGTGGATAACCG
TATTACCGCCTTTGAGTGAGCTGATACCGCTCGCCGCAGCCGAACGACCGAGCGCAGCGAGTCAGTGAGC
GAGGAAGCGGAAGAGCGCCCAATACGCAAACCGCCTCTCCCCGCGCGTTGGCCGATTCATTAATGCAGCA
AGCTCATGGCTGACTAATTTTTTTTATTTATGCAGAGGCCGAGGCCGCCTCGGCCTCTGAGCTATTCCAG
AAGTAGTGAGGAGGCTTTTTTGGAGGCCTAGGCTTTTGCAAAAAGCTCCCCGTGGCACGACAGGTTTCCC
GACTGGAAAGCGGGCAGTGAGCGCAACGCAATTAATGTGAGTTAGCTCACTCATTAGGCACCCCAGGCTT
TACACTTTATGCTTCCGGCTCGTATGTTGTGTGGAATTGTGAGCGGATAACAATTTCACACAGGAAACAG
CTATGACATGATTACGAATTTCACAAATAAAGCATTTTTTTCACTGCATTCTAGTTGTGGTTTGTCCAAA
CTCATCAATGTATCTTATCATGTCTGGATCAACTGGATAACTCAAGCTAACCAAAATCATCCCAAACTTC
CCACCCCATACCCTATTACCACTGCCAATTACCTGTGGTTTCATTTACTCTAAACCTGTGATTCCTCTGA
ATTATTTTCATTTTAAAGAAATTGTATTTGTTAAATATGTACTACAAACTTAGTAGT
